Addgene plasmid #213752: U6-5'+3' MS2-CircRNA
Purpose: For circular RNA-mediated prime editor using U6-5'+3' MS2-CircRNA in HEK293T cells
Depositing lab: Caixia Gao. Depositing organization: Institute of Genetics and Developmental Biology, Chinese Academy of Sciences. Publication: Prime editing using CRISPR-Cas12a and circular RNAs in human cells. Liang R, He Z, Zhao KT, Zhu H, Hu J, Liu G, Gao Q, Liu M, Zhang R, Qiu JL, Gao C. Nat Biotechnol. 2024 Jan 10. doi: 10.1038/s41587-023-02095-x. PubMed 38200119.
Backbone
  Vector backbone: pOsU3
  Backbone manufacturer: Caixia Gao
  Vector type: Mammalian Expression, CRISPR
Growth in bacteria
  Bacterial resistance: Ampicillin, 100 μg/mL
  Growth temperature: 37°C
  Growth strain: DH5alpha
  Copy number: High Copy
Gene/Insert
  Gene/Insert name: 5' ribozyme, 5' ligation sequences, 5' MS2, 3' MS2, 3' ligation sequences, 3' ribozyme
  Species: Synthetic; Lachnospiraceae bacterium
  Promoter: U6
  Cloning method: Gibson Cloning
Terms and licenses: Academic/Nonprofit Terms; Industry Terms: Not Available to Industry
How to cite: U6-5'+3' MS2-CircRNA was a gift from Caixia Gao (Addgene plasmid # 213752 ; http://n2t.net/addgene:213752 ; RRID:Addgene_213752)
