[The description below was written by a language model from this plasmid's Addgene catalogue record and pLannotate feature annotations shown in this document.]
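Description:
U6-5'+3' MS2-CircRNA is a small (about 3.3 kb) mammalian expression and CRISPR plasmid built on the pOsU3 backbone, designed to produce a circular RNA for the circular RNA-mediated prime editing system in HEK293T cells. It is propagated in E. coli as a high-copy plasmid through a ColE1/pUC-type origin and selected with ampicillin via the β-lactamase gene and its own promoter. The rest of the backbone consists of pUC-style remnants: fragments of lacZα, a multiple cloning site, the lac promoter, operator and CAP binding site, and short pieces of lacI, rop and the bom region. None of these appear to have a role in the construct's intended use.

The payload is a human U6 RNA polymerase III promoter driving a synthetic cassette that the catalogue lists, in order, as a 5' ribozyme, 5' ligation sequence, 5' MS2, 3' MS2, 3' ligation sequence and 3' ribozyme. The feature table identifies a twister-type ribozyme immediately downstream of U6, followed by two MS2 stem loops; the ligation sequences and the 3' ribozyme are not separately annotated. In designs of this kind, self-cleavage by the flanking ribozymes releases an RNA whose ends are brought together by the ligation sequences and joined by cellular RNA ligase activity, giving a covalently closed circle that resists exonucleases. The MS2 hairpins bind bacteriophage MS2 coat protein, so the circle can be recruited to an MS2 coat protein-fused component. The short gap between the two hairpins suggests a scaffold into which an editing template would be placed, but the record does not state this, nor any target site. The listed Lachnospiraceae bacterium species fits the Cas12a-based system of the associated publication, although no Cas12a-derived element is annotated.
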