Features (pLannotate 1.2.2; 15 found; start..end, strand, type, name):
    137..236     +  misc_feature   bom (fragment): basis of mobility region from pBR322
    242..399     -  CDS            lacZα (fragment): LacZα fragment of β-galactosidase; lacZ fragment
    424..445     -  misc_feature   MCS (fragment): pUC18/19 multiple cloning site
    474..714     +  promoter       U6 promoter: RNA polymerase III promoter for human U6 snRNA
    727..793     +  ncRNA          twister-P3 (fragment): Accession: RF03154 - type-P3 twister ribozyme
    809..827     +  misc_RNA       MS2 stem loop: stem loop that binds the bacteriophage MS2 coat protein
    858..876     +  misc_RNA       MS2 stem loop: stem loop that binds the bacteriophage MS2 coat protein
   1055..1071    -  protein_bind   lac operator: The lac repressor binds to the lac operator to inhibit transcription in E. coli. This inhibition can be relieved by adding lactose or isopropyl-β-D-thiogalactopyranoside (IPTG). lac repressor encoded by lacI
   1079..1109    -  promoter       lac promoter: promoter for the E. coli lac operon
   1124..1145    -  protein_bind   CAP binding site: CAP binding activates transcription in the presence of cAMP. E. coli catabolite activator protein
   1158..1250    -  CDS            lacI (fragment): lac repressor; lacI; The lac repressor binds to the lac operator to inhibit transcription in E. coli. This inhibition can be relieved by adding lactose or isopropyl-β-D-thiogalactopyranoside (IPTG).
   1433..2021    -  rep_origin     ori: high-copy-number ColE1/pMB1/pBR322/pUC origin of replication
   2192..3052    -  CDS            AmpR: β-lactamase; bla; confers resistance to ampicillin, carbenicillin, and related antibiotics
   3053..3157    -  promoter       AmpR promoter: bla
   3252..35      +  CDS            rop (fragment) (across the origin): Rop protein, which maintains plasmids at low copy number; rop
>Addgene plasmid #213752 | U6-5'+3' MS2-CircRNA | addgene full sequence | sequence record 422189 | Addgene NGS Result
TCGCGCGTTTCGGTGATGACGGTGAAAACCTCTGACACATGCAGCTCCCGGAGACGGTCACAGCTTGTCT
GTAAGCGGATGCCGGGAGCAGACAAGCCCGTCAGGGCGCGTCAGCGGGTGTTGGCGGGTGTCGGGGCTGG
CTTAACTATGCGGCATCAGAGCAGATTGTACTGAGAGTGCACCAGATGCGGTGTGAAATACCGCACAGAT
GCGTAAGGAGAAAATACCGCATCAGGCGCCATTCGCCATTCAGGCTGCGCAACTGTTGGGAAGGGCGATC
GGTGCGGGCCTCTTCGCTATTACGCCAGCTGGCGAAAGGGGGATGTGCTGCAAGGCGATTAAGTTGGGTA
ACGCCAGGGTTTTCCCAGTCACGACGTTGTAAAACGACGGCCAGTGAATTGACGCGTATTGGGATGGAAC
GCCAAGCTTGCATGCCTGCAGGTCGCCCTAGGGGTACCAAGGTCGGGCAGGAAGAGGGCCTATTTCCCAT
GATTCCTTCATATTTGCATATACGATACAAGGCTGTTAGAGAGATAATTAGAATTAATTTGACTGTAAAC
ACAAAGATATTAGTACAAAATACGTGACGTAGAAAGTAATAATTTCTTGGGTAGTTTGCAGTTTTAAAAT
TATGTTTTAAAATGGACTATCATATGCTTACCGTAACTTGAAAGTATTTCGATTTCTTGGCTTTATATAT
CTTGTGGAAAGGACGAAACACCGGCCATCAGTCGCCGGTCCCAAGCCCGGATAAAATGGGAGGGGGCGGG
AAACCGCCTAACCATGCCGACTGATGGCAGAACTAAGCACATGAGGATCACCCATGTGCCGAGACCTTCC
GATAGGTCTCTCAAGGCACATGAGGATCACCCATGTGCAAATTAACACTGCCATCAGTCGGCGTGGACTG
TAGAACACTGCCAATGCCGGTCCCAAGCCCGGATAAAAGTGGAGGGTACAGTCCACGCTTTTTTTTGAAT
TCGTAATCATGGTTCCATCCCAATGGCGCGCCGAGCTTGGCGTAATCATGGTCATAGCTGTTTCCTGTGT
GAAATTGTTATCCGCTCACAATTCCACACAACATACGAGCCGGAAGCATAAAGTGTAAAGCCTGGGGTGC
CTAATGAGTGAGCTAACTCACATTAATTGCGTTGCGCTCACTGCCCGCTTTCCAGTCGGGAAACCTGTCG
TGCCAGCTGCATTAATGAATCGGCCAACGCGCGGGGAGAGGCGGTTTGCGTATTGGGCGCTCTTCCGCTT
CCTCGCTCACTGACTCGCTGCGCTCGGTCGTTCGGCTGCGGCGAGCGGTATCAGCTCACTCAAAGGCGGT
AATACGGTTATCCACAGAATCAGGGGATAACGCAGGAAAGAACATGTGAGCAAAAGGCCAGCAAAAGGCC
AGGAACCGTAAAAAGGCCGCGTTGCTGGCGTTTTTCCATAGGCTCCGCCCCCCTGACGAGCATCACAAAA
ATCGACGCTCAAGTCAGAGGTGGCGAAACCCGACAGGACTATAAAGATACCAGGCGTTTCCCCCTGGAAG
CTCCCTCGTGCGCTCTCCTGTTCCGACCCTGCCGCTTACCGGATACCTGTCCGCCTTTCTCCCTTCGGGA
AGCGTGGCGCTTTCTCATAGCTCACGCTGTAGGTATCTCAGTTCGGTGTAGGTCGTTCGCTCCAAGCTGG
GCTGTGTGCACGAACCCCCCGTTCAGCCCGACCGCTGCGCCTTATCCGGTAACTATCGTCTTGAGTCCAA
CCCGGTAAGACACGACTTATCGCCACTGGCAGCAGCCACTGGTAACAGGATTAGCAGAGCGAGGTATGTA
GGCGGTGCTACAGAGTTCTTGAAGTGGTGGCCTAACTACGGCTACACTAGAAGAACAGTATTTGGTATCT
GCGCTCTGCTGAAGCCAGTTACCTTCGGAAAAAGAGTTGGTAGCTCTTGATCCGGCAAACAAACCACCGC
TGGTAGCGGTGGTTTTTTTGTTTGCAAGCAGCAGATTACGCGCAGAAAAAAAGGATCTCAAGAAGATCCT
TTGATCTTTTCTACGGGGTCTGACGCTCAGTGGAACGAAAACTCACGTTAAGGGATTTTGGTCATGAGAT
TATCAAAAAGGATCTTCACCTAGATCCTTTTAAATTAAAAATGAAGTTTTAAATCAATCTAAAGTATATA
TGAGTAAACTTGGTCTGACAGTTACCAATGCTTAATCAGTGAGGCACCTATCTCAGCGATCTGTCTATTT
CGTTCATCCATAGTTGCCTGACTCCCCGTCGTGTAGATAACTACGATACGGGAGGGCTTACCATCTGGCC
CCAGTGCTGCAATGATACCGCGACTCCCACGCTCACCGGCTCCAGATTTATCAGCAATAAACCAGCCAGC
CGGAAGGGCCGAGCGCAGAAGTGGTCCTGCAACTTTATCCGCCTCCATCCAGTCTATTAATTGTTGCCGG
GAAGCTAGAGTAAGTAGTTCGCCAGTTAATAGTTTGCGCAACGTTGTTGCCATTGCTACAGGCATCGTGG
TGTCACGCTCGTCGTTTGGTATGGCTTCATTCAGCTCCGGTTCCCAACGATCAAGGCGAGTTACATGATC
CCCCATGTTGTGCAAAAAAGCGGTTAGCTCCTTCGGTCCTCCGATCGTTGTCAGAAGTAAGTTGGCCGCA
GTGTTATCACTCATGGTTATGGCAGCACTGCATAATTCTCTTACTGTCATGCCATCCGTAAGATGCTTTT
CTGTGACTGGTGAGTACTCAACCAAGTCATTCTGAGAATAGTGTATGCGGCGACCGAGTTGCTCTTGCCC
GGCGTCAATACGGGATAATACCGCGCCACATAGCAGAACTTTAAAAGTGCTCATCATTGGAAAACGTTCT
TCGGGGCGAAAACTCTCAAGGATCTTACCGCTGTTGAGATCCAGTTCGATGTAACCCACTCGTGCACCCA
ACTGATCTTCAGCATCTTTTACTTTCACCAGCGTTTCTGGGTGAGCAAAAACAGGAAGGCAAAATGCCGC
AAAAAAGGGAATAAGGGCGACACGGAAATGTTGAATACTCATACTCTTCCTTTTTCAATATTATTGAAGC
ATTTATCAGGGTTATTGTCTCATGAGCGGATACATATTTGAATGTATTTAGAAAAATAAACAAATAGGGG
TTCCGCGCACATTTCCCCGAAAAGTGCCACCTGACGTCTAAGAAACCATTATTATCATGACATTAACCTA
TAAAAATAGGCGTATCACGAGGCCCTTTCGTC
